Addgene plasmid #49079: pcDNA3.1 Flag YFP hNKCC1 cysteineless (NT868)
Purpose: Expresses human NKCC1 mutant lacking cysteine residues and with an N-terminal 3xFLAG-YFP tag in mammalian cells. cDNA is synthetic, containing convenient restriction sites.
Depositing lab: Biff Forbush. Depositing organization: Yale University. Publication: Functional Expression of Human NKCC1 from a Synthetic Cassette-Based cDNA: Introduction of Extracellular Epitope Tags and Removal of Cysteines. Somasekharan S, Monette MY, Forbush B. PLoS One. 2013 Dec 5;8(12):e82060. doi: 10.1371/journal.pone.0082060. PubMed 24339991.
Backbone
  Vector backbone: pcDNA3.1 neo
  Backbone manufacturer: Life Technologies
  Backbone size w/o insert (bp): 5316
  Vector type: Mammalian Expression
  Selectable markers: Neomycin (select with G418)
Growth in bacteria
  Bacterial resistance: Ampicillin, 100 μg/mL
  Growth temperature: 37°C
  Growth strain: DH5alpha
  Copy number: High Copy
Gene/Insert
  Gene/Insert name: human NKCC1 (synthetic) (alt names: Slc12A2 (synthetic); Na-K-Cl cotransporter)
  Species: H. sapiens (human), Synthetic
  Insert size (bp): 4479
  Mutation: C295A, C543M, C563S,C568S,C577S,C582S, C630S, C723S, C724V, C791S, C820S, C1052S in hNKCC1 in NT17
  Entrez Gene: SLC12A2 (a.k.a. BSC, BSC-2, BSC2, CCC1, KILQS, NKCC1, PPP1R141)
  Promoter: CMV
  Tag / fusion protein: 3x Flag (N terminal on insert); mVenus (N terminal on insert)
  Cloning method: Restriction Enzyme; 5′ cloning site NheI (not destroyed); 3′ cloning site PmeI (not destroyed)
  Sequencing primers: 5′ CMV-F; 3′ BGH-rev
Terms and licenses: Academic/Nonprofit Terms; Industry Terms: Not Available to Industry
Depositor comments: Plasmid constructed from pcDNA3.1 Flag YFP hNKCC1 WT (NT17). See Addgene plasmid# 49085 (http://www.addgene.org/49085/) for plasmid map of wild-type construct.
How to cite: pcDNA3.1 Flag YFP hNKCC1 cysteineless (NT868) was a gift from Biff Forbush (Addgene plasmid # 49079 ; http://n2t.net/addgene:49079 ; RRID:Addgene_49079)
