[The description below was written by a language model from this plasmid's Addgene catalogue record.]
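Description:
pcDNA3.1 Flag YFP hNKCC1 cysteineless (NT868) is a mammalian expression plasmid built on the pcDNA3.1 neo backbone. It is maintained as a high-copy plasmid in E. coli under ampicillin selection, and it carries a neomycin resistance marker so that transfected mammalian cells can be selected with G418, for example to derive stable lines. No feature table accompanies the record, so details of the origin and polyadenylation elements are not documented here, although the listed BGH reverse sequencing primer is consistent with the usual pcDNA3.1 layout of a CMV-driven cassette followed by a BGH terminator.

The insert of about 4.5 kb, cloned between retained NheI and PmeI sites, is a synthetic cDNA encoding human NKCC1 (SLC12A2), the Na-K-Cl cotransporter, expressed from the CMV promoter. The synthetic coding sequence was designed with convenient restriction sites, giving it a cassette-like structure that makes it easy to swap segments and introduce mutations. At the N terminus the transporter is fused to a 3xFLAG epitope and a yellow fluorescent protein (recorded as mVenus), allowing immunodetection or purification and direct visualisation of expression and localisation. This version derives from the corresponding wild-type construct (NT17) and replaces twelve cysteines: C295A, C543M, C724V, and serine substitutions at positions 563, 568, 577, 582, 630, 723, 791, 820 and 1052, which the record describes as yielding a transporter lacking cysteine residues.

A cysteineless background of this kind is typically a starting point for structure-function work, in which single cysteines are reintroduced at chosen positions for site-specific labelling, accessibility or cross-linking studies, though the record itself states only the expression purpose.
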