>Addgene plasmid #49079 | pcDNA3.1 Flag YFP hNKCC1 cysteineless (NT868) | addgene partial sequence | sequence record 73534 | EGFP-C 5'-CATGGTCCTGCTGGAGTTCGTG-3'
AGGGTGACCTGGAGCCGAGGCCCACGGCTCCTAGCTCCGGCGCGCCAGGCCTCGCCGGAGTCGGCGAAAC
GCCGAGCGCCGCTGCGCTGGCCGCAGCCAGGGTGGAACTGCCCGGAACCGCTGTGCCCTCGGTGCCGGAG
GATGCTGCGCCCGCGAGCCGGGACGGGGGCGGGGTCCGCGATGAGGGACCAGCCGCCGCCGGTGACGGCC
TGGGCAGACCCTTGGGGCCTACCCCGAGCCAGAGCCGTTTCCAGGTGGACCTCGTTTCCGAGAACGCAGG
GCGGGCTGCTGCTGCGGCGGCGGCGGCTGCTGCGGCCGCCGCCGCTGCTGGTGCCGGGGCGGGGGCCAAG
CAGACTCCTGCCGACGGGGAAGCCAGCGGCGAGAGCGAGCCAGCTAAAGGCAGCGAGGAAGCCAAAGGCC
GCTTCCGCGTTAACTTCGTAGATCCTGCTGCCAGCTCGTCCGCAGAAGATAGCCTGTCAGATGCCGCCGG
GGTCGGAGTCGATGGACCCAACGTGAGCTTCCAGAACGGCGGGGACACGGTACTGAGCGAGGGCAGCAGC
CTCCATTCCGGTGGCGGCGGCGGCTCCGGCCACCACCAGCACTACTATTATGATACCCACACCAACACCT
ACTATCTGCGCACCTTCGGCCACAACACAATGGACGCGGTACCCAGGATCGACCACTACCGGCACACAGC
CGCGCAGCTCGGCGAGAAGCTGCTCCGGCCTAGCCTGGCCGAGCTGCATGACGAGCTGGAAAAGGAACCT
TTTGAGGATGGCTTTGCAAATGGGGAAGAAAGCACTCCAACACGTGATGCTGTGGTCACGTACACGGCCG
AAAGTAAAGGAGTCGTGAAGTTTGGCTGGATCAAGGGTGTACTGGTACGTGCCATGTTAAACATTTGGGG
TGTGATGCTTTTCATTCGTCTCTCATGG
