>Addgene plasmid #49079 | pcDNA3.1 Flag YFP hNKCC1 cysteineless (NT868) | addgene partial sequence | sequence record 73551 | BGH-rev 5'-TAGAAGGCACAGTCGAGG-3'
ATTATGAATAGAAGGTAAGGACACTCTGATGATTCCCACGAACTAGTAGGATTGGTGGTAGATCCTTAGA
TAGTGCTTCTAACCATGCCATGTAGAGAGCACTAGAAACGGCACCCTTTCGTGCGACCGGTAAACTCATC
ACAATAATGTTAGCTGTGCTTGAATGTTCCTTTAATAACTCATTTAACCTGATCTGCCGGTATGTCTTGG
TCTTATACAGCTCCAATTCATTATCTGTTATTCGCCAGGGTTCATCTTCTTTCATTTTATCTGCGATATC
TTGCTCTTTATCATCTTCGTGAAGTCTGTATGGCTCAATGATTTCCTCGAAAGCTATAATGTTTTCTTTC
TTTGGTTTGGTATTGATGTCTCCTAGAACCATGATGTCAGAAAAATCGATTCTGAACTTGCTCAGTAAAG
TAGCCATCGCTCTTCTGTCATGGTCTATTCTGTTTATCTTTCCACCAATGAATACTCTGATCTTAGAGTC
TTTCCATTTTTTCTTGGTCGTCAGAAGGTAAGGTATGAGTAATGTGAGACCTCCGTCATCAAAAAGCCAC
CAGACATCAATAGTATTCTTTCCTTGTTTTTTCTGAAACTGTGTACTAGCTTCAAGAAGCTTTTGGTCAG
CTACATTCAAAGGCACAATAGGGCCTTTGGATTCTTTTTTCAACAGTGGTTGAGTTGCAGTCTTGCCATC
TTCTTCCTCGACTTTATGGGTAATTGGTTTTTCACTGAGGGGTTTCGAAGTATCTAAATCGGACTTTTTA
CTATATTCCACACTTACTACGACATCCTTGGTGCCAGGAGATTTCTCTTGTGATGACAATAATTCTTCTT
GTCCCTGCAGGTGACTAATATCCAGACCTTCTTTTAGGCGAATAACCACTACGCCATATTGTATGTCAAA
AGCATCGTGAAATAAGTTTATGTACATATCCACATCCCTCATATCTGCTTGCAACC
