>Addgene plasmid #49079 | pcDNA3.1 Flag YFP hNKCC1 cysteineless (NT868) | addgene partial sequence | sequence record 74192 | hNKCC1-int-R 5'-ATATTTGGCTTGGTCGATGG-3'
GGTCCATGTGTACGTGGCCAGAGATCATCAAACCAACATTTTTTGTGAAATCGTGAACAAGATGAAGTAA
GGCCGGCCGTGAGTTTGGCGCTCCTGTCATAACAAGGGACTGTGGCCTAAAGTTTTTCACATGGTCTTCC
ACGCCAGAAAGCCTAATACTATGTTGCAGGGCATTGAGGTAAGTCAGGGCTTGTGTAGAGGATCCCCAAT
TCACATCGGGTTTTTTGTAGGTAACATAAATATAGAGACCAAGGACTATCACGTAGGTTAGCAAAGCAGC
CCACCAGTTAATGACGAACATTACTATCACGGAAAGAATTGCTCCAAGAAGTGAGATCCACATATTGTAG
TATTTAAATGCCGGTCGCCATCCTGGGCTTTTTGCCAGTGAAGCATGGAATACTGAAAAATTGATGAGGG
CATAGCTGGCAAGGAAGAAGTTTGAGATAATTGGTGCAATAACATTCAGTTCGGCAATTAAGATGAATCC
AAGTGCAATTAAGAATGTTAAGATGTAGCCACGTAATGGCTCATTATTTTTCCCATAACCTTTAGCAAAC
ATCTGGAAAGCGGGGTAGATGTTGTCTTTGGATAGGGCCTGAAATATCTTGGGAGCACTCACTAGGGATG
CTAATGCGGAAGACAGAGTGGCAGAGAATATGCCCGCGGAAATTAGTGGTGTAAATCCTGAGACCATACT
CATTACCTGAAAGTTGTTCATTAGGCCGTAGCTAGAAGGACTGGATTCAGAAGATGAAAAATCAAAGTTT
AATTTAGAGGCTGCGCTAGTAGAGTTTGTTAGCTCTGTTACGATAGTGTCATTAACATTACCAGTGGCAT
CGCGTACGACCATAGAACCTACAGACACGGCAATTCCTACATAAACCAATGTAGTAATTAAAATGGCTAG
GAGTGTTCCTTTGGGTATGGCTGACTGAG
