>Addgene plasmid #49079 | pcDNA3.1 Flag YFP hNKCC1 cysteineless (NT868) | addgene partial sequence | sequence record 74193 | hNKCC1-int-F 5'-CGCTGTTGCTGTTGCTATGT-3'
ACATTCCATTCTTATGATAGATGAAATCAATGACATCCGGATTATTGGAGCCATTACAGTCGTGATTCTT
TTAGGTATCTCAGTAGCCGGTATGGAGTGGGAAGCAAAAGCTCAGATTGTTCTTTTGGTGATCCTACTTC
TTGCTATTGGTGATTTCGTCATAGGAACATTTATCCCACTCGAGAGCAAGAAGCCAAAAGGGTTTTTTGG
CTATAAATCTGAAATCTTTAATGAGAACTTTGGCCCCGATTTTCGAGAAGAAGAAACTTTCTTTTCTGTA
TTTGCCATCTTTTTTCCTGCTGCAACTGGAATTCTGGCTGGCGCAAATATCTCAGGTGATCTTGCAGATC
CTCAGTCAGCCATACCCAAAGGAACACTCCTAGCCATTTTAATTACTACATTGGTTTATGTAGGAATTGC
CGTGTCTGTAGGTTCTATGGTCGTACGCGATGCCACTGGTAATGTTAATGACACTATCGTAACAGAGCTA
ACAAACTCTACTAGCGCAGCCTCTAAATTAAACTTTGATTTTTCATCTTCTGAATCCAGTCCTTCTAGCT
ACGGCCTAATGAACAACTTTCAGGTAATGAGTATGGTCTCAGGATTTACACCACTAATTTCCGCGGGCAT
ATTCTCTGCCACTCTGTCTTCCGCATTAGCATCCCTAGTGAGTGCTCCCAAGATATTTCAGGCCCTATCC
AAAGACAACATCTACCCCGCTTTCCAGATGTTTGCTAAAGGTTATGGGAAAAATAATGAGCCATTACGTG
GCTACATCTTAACATTCTTAATTGCACTTGGATTCATCTTAATTGCCGAACTGAATGTTATTGCACCAAT
TATCTCAAACTTCTTCCTTGCCAGCTATGCCCTCATCAATTTTTCAGTATTCCATGCTTCACTGG
