LOCUS       Exported 9795 bp ds-DNA circular SYN 13-MAY-2021
DEFINITION  Expresses human NKCC1 mutant lacking cysteine residues and with an
            N-terminal 3xFLAG-YFP tag in mammalian cells. cDNA is synthetic,
            containing convenient restriction sites..
ACCESSION   .
VERSION     .
KEYWORDS    pcDNA3.1 Flag YFP hNKCC1 cysteineless (NT868)
SOURCE      synthetic DNA construct
  ORGANISM  synthetic DNA construct
REFERENCE   1 (bases 1 to 9795)
  AUTHORS   Somasekharan S, Monette MY, Forbush B
  TITLE     Functional Expression of Human NKCC1 from a Synthetic Cassette-Based
            cDNA: Introduction of Extracellular Epitope Tags and Removal of
            Cysteines.
  JOURNAL   PLoS One. 2013 Dec 5;8(12):e82060. doi:
            10.1371/journal.pone.0082060.
  PUBMED    24339991
REFERENCE   2 (bases 1 to 9795)
  AUTHORS   .
  TITLE     Direct Submission
  JOURNAL   Exported May 13, 2021 from SnapGene Server 1.1.58
            http://www.snapgene.com
FEATURES             Location/Qualifiers
     source          1..9795
                     /organism="synthetic DNA construct"
                     /mol_type="other DNA"
     regulatory      19..28
                     /regulatory_class="other"
                     /note="vertebrate consensus sequence for strong initiation
                     of translation (Kozak, 1987)"
     CDS             31..96
                     /codon_start=1
                     /product="three tandem FLAG(R) epitope tags, followed by an
                     enterokinase cleavage site"
                     /label=3xFLAG
                     /translation="DYKDHDGDYKDHDIDYKDDDDK"
     CDS             112..822
                     /codon_start=1
                     /product="enhanced variant of YFP (Heikal et al., 2001)"
                     /label=Citrine
                     /note="mammalian codon-optimized"
                     /translation="SKGEELFTGVVPILVELDGDVNGHKFSVSGEGEGDATYGKLTLKF
                     ICTTGKLPVPWPTLVTTFGYGLMCFARYPDHMKQHDFFKSAMPEGYVQERTIFFKDDGN
                     YKTRAEVKFEGDTLVNRIELKGIDFKEDGNILGHKLEYNYNSHNVYIMADKQKNGIKVN
                     FKIRHNIEDGSVQLADHYQQNTPIGDGPVLLPDNHYLSYQSKLSKDPNEKRDHMVLLEF
                     VTAAGITLGMDELYK"
     CDS             112..822
                     /codon_start=1
                     /product="enhanced YFP with monomerizing A206K mutation
                     (Zacharias et al., 2002)"
                     /label=mEYFP
                     /note="mammalian codon-optimized"
                     /translation="SKGEELFTGVVPILVELDGDVNGHKFSVSGEGEGDATYGKLTLKF
                     ICTTGKLPVPWPTLVTTFGYGLMCFARYPDHMKQHDFFKSAMPEGYVQERTIFFKDDGN
                     YKTRAEVKFEGDTLVNRIELKGIDFKEDGNILGHKLEYNYNSHNVYIMADKQKNGIKVN
                     FKIRHNIEDGSVQLADHYQQNTPIGDGPVLLPDNHYLSYQSKLSKDPNEKRDHMVLLEF
                     VTAAGITLGMDELYK"
     primer_bind     complement(151..172)
                     /label=EGFP-N
                     /note="EGFP, reverse primer"
     primer_bind     complement(412..431)
                     /label=EXFP-R
                     /note="For distinguishing EGFP variants, reverse primer"
     primer_bind     759..780
                     /label=EGFP-C
                     /note="EGFP, forward primer"
     primer_bind     complement(4495..4512)
                     /label=BGH-rev
                     /note="Bovine growth hormone terminator, reverse primer.
                     Also called BGH reverse"
     polyA_signal    4501..4725
                     /label=bGH poly(A) signal
                     /note="bovine growth hormone polyadenylation signal"
     rep_origin      4771..5199
                     /direction=RIGHT
                     /label=f1 ori
                     /note="f1 bacteriophage origin of replication; arrow
                     indicates direction of (+) strand synthesis"
     primer_bind     complement(4858..4877)
                     /label=F1ori-R
                     /note="F1 origin, reverse primer"
     primer_bind     5068..5089
                     /label=F1ori-F
                     /note="F1 origin, forward primer"
     primer_bind     complement(5208..5228)
                     /label=pBABE 3'
                     /note="SV40 enhancer, reverse primer for pBABE vectors"
     promoter        5213..5542
                     /label=SV40 promoter
                     /note="SV40 enhancer and early promoter"
     rep_origin      5393..5528
                     /label=SV40 ori
                     /note="SV40 origin of replication"
     primer_bind     5455..5474
                     /label=SV40pro-F
                     /note="SV40 promoter/origin, forward primer"
     CDS             5609..6403
                     /codon_start=1
                     /gene="aph(3')-II (or nptII)"
                     /product="aminoglycoside phosphotransferase from Tn5"
                     /label=NeoR/KanR
                     /note="confers resistance to neomycin, kanamycin, and G418
                     (Geneticin(R))"
                     /translation="MIEQDGLHAGSPAAWVERLFGYDWAQQTIGCSDAAVFRLSAQGRP
                     VLFVKTDLSGALNELQDEAARLSWLATTGVPCAAVLDVVTEAGRDWLLLGEVPGQDLLS
                     SHLAPAEKVSIMADAMRRLHTLDPATCPFDHQAKHRIERARTRMEAGLVDQDDLDEEHQ
                     GLAPAELFARLKARMPDGEDLVVTHGDACLPNIMVENGRFSGFIDCGRLGVADRYQDIA
                     LATRDIAEELGGEWADRFLVLYGIAAPDSQRIAFYRLLDEFF"
     primer_bind     complement(5663..5682)
                     /label=Neo-R
                     /note="Neomycin resistance gene, reverse primer"
     primer_bind     6273..6292
                     /label=Neo-F
                     /note="Neomycin resistance gene, forward primer"
     polyA_signal    6577..6698
                     /label=SV40 poly(A) signal
                     /note="SV40 polyadenylation signal"
     primer_bind     complement(6614..6633)
                     /label=SV40pA-R
                     /note="SV40 polyA, reverse primer"
     primer_bind     6668..6687
                     /label=EBV-rev
                     /note="SV40 polyA terminator, reverse primer"
     primer_bind     complement(6747..6763)
                     /label=M13 rev
                     /note="common sequencing primer, one of multiple similar
                     variants"
     primer_bind     complement(6747..6763)
                     /label=M13 Reverse
                     /note="In lacZ gene. Also called M13-rev"
     primer_bind     complement(6760..6782)
                     /label=M13/pUC Reverse
                     /note="In lacZ gene"
     protein_bind    6771..6787
                     /label=lac operator
                     /bound_moiety="lac repressor encoded by lacI"
                     /note="The lac repressor binds to the lac operator to
                     inhibit transcription in E. coli. This inhibition can be
                     relieved by adding lactose or
                     isopropyl-beta-D-thiogalactopyranoside (IPTG)."
     promoter        complement(6795..6825)
                     /label=lac promoter
                     /note="promoter for the E. coli lac operon"
     protein_bind    6840..6861
                     /label=CAP binding site
                     /bound_moiety="E. coli catabolite activator protein"
                     /note="CAP binding activates transcription in the presence
                     of cAMP."
     primer_bind     complement(6978..6995)
                     /label=L4440
                     /note="L4440 vector, forward primer"
     rep_origin      complement(7149..7734)
                     /direction=LEFT
                     /label=ori
                     /note="high-copy-number ColE1/pMB1/pBR322/pUC origin of
                     replication"
     primer_bind     complement(7229..7248)
                     /label=pBR322ori-F
                     /note="pBR322 origin, forward primer"
     CDS             complement(7905..8765)
                     /codon_start=1
                     /gene="bla"
                     /product="beta-lactamase"
                     /label=AmpR
                     /note="confers resistance to ampicillin, carbenicillin, and
                     related antibiotics"
                     /translation="MSIQHFRVALIPFFAAFCLPVFAHPETLVKVKDAEDQLGARVGYI
                     ELDLNSGKILESFRPEERFPMMSTFKVLLCGAVLSRIDAGQEQLGRRIHYSQNDLVEYS
                     PVTEKHLTDGMTVRELCSAAITMSDNTAANLLLTTIGGPKELTAFLHNMGDHVTRLDRW
                     EPELNEAIPNDERDTTMPVAMATTLRKLLTGELLTLASRQQLIDWMEADKVAGPLLRSA
                     LPAGWFIADKSGAGERGSRGIIAALGPDGKPSRIVVIYTTGSQATMDERNRQIAEIGAS
                     LIKHW"
     primer_bind     8528..8547
                     /label=Amp-R
                     /note="Ampicillin resistance gene, reverse primer"
     promoter        complement(8766..8870)
                     /gene="bla"
                     /label=AmpR promoter
     primer_bind     complement(8945..8964)
                     /label=pRS-marker
                     /note="pRS vectors, use to sequence yeast selectable
                     marker"
     enhancer        9136..9515
                     /label=CMV enhancer
                     /note="human cytomegalovirus immediate early enhancer"
     promoter        9516..9719
                     /label=CMV promoter
                     /note="human cytomegalovirus (CMV) immediate early
                     promoter"
     primer_bind     9670..9690
                     /label=CMV-F
                     /note="Human CMV immediate early promoter, forward primer"
     primer_bind     9764..9783
                     /label=T7
                     /note="T7 promoter, forward primer"
     promoter        9764..9782
                     /label=T7 promoter
                     /note="promoter for bacteriophage T7 RNA polymerase"
ORIGIN
        1 gctagcccgg gcacggccgc caccatggga gactacaaag accatgacgg tgattataaa
       61 gatcacgaca tcgactacaa ggatgacgat gacaagggtg accctaccgt cagcaagggc
      121 gaggagctgt tcaccggggt ggtgcccatc ctggtcgagc tggacggcga cgtaaacggc
      181 cacaagttca gcgtgtccgg cgagggcgag ggcgatgcca cctacggcaa gctgaccctg
      241 aagttcatct gcaccaccgg caagctgccc gtgccctggc ccaccctcgt gaccaccttc
      301 ggctacggcc tgatgtgctt cgcccgctac cccgaccaca tgaagcagca cgacttcttc
      361 aagtccgcca tgcccgaagg ctacgtccag gagcgcacca tcttcttcaa ggacgacggc
      421 aactacaaga cccgcgccga ggtgaagttc gagggcgaca ccctggtgaa ccgcatcgag
      481 ctgaagggca tcgacttcaa ggaggacggc aacatcctag ggcacaagct ggagtacaac
      541 tacaacagcc acaacgttta tatcatggcc gacaagcaga agaacggcat caaggtgaac
      601 ttcaagatcc gccacaacat cgaggacggc agcgtgcagc tcgccgacca ctaccagcag
      661 aacaccccca tcggcgacgg ccccgtgctg ctgcccgaca accactacct gagctaccag
      721 tccaaactga gcaaagaccc caacgagaag cgcgatcaca tggtcctgct ggagttcgtg
      781 accgccgccg ggatcactct cggcatggac gagctctaca agggtgacct ggagccgagg
      841 cccacggctc ctagctccgg cgcgccaggc ctcgccggag tcggcgaaac gccgagcgcc
      901 gctgcgctgg ccgcagccag ggtggaactg cccggaaccg ctgtgccctc ggtgccggag
      961 gatgctgcgc ccgcgagccg ggacgggggc ggggtccgcg atgagggacc agccgccgcc
     1021 ggtgacggcc tgggcagacc cttggggcct accccgagcc agagccgttt ccaggtggac
     1081 ctcgtttccg agaacgcagg gcgggctgct gctgcggcgg cggcggctgc tgcggccgcc
     1141 gccgctgctg gtgccggggc gggggccaag cagactcctg ccgacgggga agccagcggc
     1201 gagagcgagc cagctaaagg cagcgaggaa gccaaaggcc gcttccgcgt taacttcgta
     1261 gatcctgctg ccagctcgtc cgcagaagat agcctgtcag atgccgccgg ggtcggagtc
     1321 gatggaccca acgtgagctt ccagaacggc ggggacacgg tactgagcga gggcagcagc
     1381 ctccattccg gtggcggcgg cggctccggc caccaccagc actactatta tgatacccac
     1441 accaacacct actatctgcg caccttcggc cacaacacaa tggacgcggt acccaggatc
     1501 gaccactacc ggcacacagc cgcgcagctc ggcgagaagc tgctccggcc tagcctggcc
     1561 gagctgcatg acgagctgga aaaggaacct tttgaggatg gctttgcaaa tggggaagaa
     1621 agcactccaa cacgtgatgc tgtggtcacg tacacggccg aaagtaaagg agtcgtgaag
     1681 tttggctgga tcaagggtgt actggtacgt gccatgttaa acatttgggg tgtgatgctt
     1741 ttcattcgtc tctcatggat tgtgggacaa gctggaattg gtctatcagt ccttgtaata
     1801 atgatggcta ctgttgtgac aactatcaca ggattgtcca ctagcgccat cgcaactaat
     1861 ggatttgtaa ggggaggcgg cgcatattat ttaatatcta gaagtctagg gcctgaattt
     1921 ggtggtgcca ttggtctaat cttcgccttt gccaacgctg ttgctgttgc tatgtatgtg
     1981 gttggatttg cagaaaccgt ggtggagttg ctgaaagaac attccattct tatgatagat
     2041 gaaatcaatg acatccggat tattggagcc attacagtcg tgattctttt aggtatctca
     2101 gtagccggta tggagtggga agcaaaagct cagattgttc ttttggtgat cctacttctt
     2161 gctattggtg atttcgtcat aggaacattt atcccactcg agagcaagaa gccaaaaggg
     2221 ttttttggct ataaatctga aatctttaat gagaactttg gccccgattt tcgagaagaa
     2281 gaaactttct tttctgtatt tgccatcttt tttcctgctg caactggaat tctggctggc
     2341 gcaaatatct caggtgatct tgcagatcct cagtcagcca tacccaaagg aacactccta
     2401 gccattttaa ttactacatt ggtttatgta ggaattgccg tgtctgtagg ttctatggtc
     2461 gtacgcgatg ccactggtaa tgttaatgac actatcgtaa cagagctaac aaactctact
     2521 agcgcagcct ctaaattaaa ctttgatttt tcatcttctg aatccagtcc ttctagctac
     2581 ggcctaatga acaactttca ggtaatgagt atggtctcag gatttacacc actaatttcc
     2641 gcgggcatat tctctgccac tctgtcttcc gcattagcat ccctagtgag tgctcccaag
     2701 atatttcagg ccctatccaa agacaacatc taccccgctt tccagatgtt tgctaaaggt
     2761 tatgggaaaa ataatgagcc attacgtggc tacatcttaa cattcttaat tgcacttgga
     2821 ttcatcttaa ttgccgaact gaatgttatt gcaccaatta tctcaaactt cttccttgcc
     2881 agctatgccc tcatcaattt ttcagtattc catgcttcac tggcaaaaag cccaggatgg
     2941 cgaccggcat ttaaatacta caatatgtgg atctcacttc ttggagcaat tctttccgtg
     3001 atagtaatgt tcgtcattaa ctggtgggct gctttgctaa cctacgtgat agtccttggt
     3061 ctctatattt atgttaccta caaaaaaccc gatgtgaatt ggggatcctc tacacaagcc
     3121 ctgacttacc tcaatgccct gcaacatagt attaggcttt ctggcgtgga agaccatgtg
     3181 aaaaacttta ggccacagtc ccttgttatg acaggagcgc caaactcacg gccggcctta
     3241 cttcatcttg ttcacgattt cacaaaaaat gttggtttga tgatctctgg ccacgtacac
     3301 atgggaccac gcagacaagc catgaaagaa atgtccatcg accaagccaa atatcagcgc
     3361 tggcttatta agaacaaaat gaaggctttt tatgcaccag tacatgcaga tgacctcaga
     3421 gaaggggccc aatacttgat gcaggctgct ggcctgggcc gtatgaagcc aaacacacta
     3481 gtccttggat ttaagaaaga ttggttgcaa gcagatatga gggatgtgga tatgtacata
     3541 aacttatttc acgatgcttt tgacatacaa tatggcgtag tggttattcg cctaaaagaa
     3601 ggtctggata ttagtcacct gcagggacaa gaagaattat tgtcatcaca agagaaatct
     3661 cctggcacca aggatgtcgt agtaagtgtg gaatatagta aaaagtccga tttagatact
     3721 tcgaaacccc tcagtgaaaa accaattacc cataaagtcg aggaagaaga tggcaagact
     3781 gcaactcaac cactgttgaa aaaagaatcc aaaggcccta ttgtgccttt gaatgtagct
     3841 gaccaaaagc ttcttgaagc tagtacacag tttcagaaaa aacaaggaaa gaatactatt
     3901 gatgtctggt ggctttttga tgacggaggt ctcacattac tcatacctta ccttctgacg
     3961 accaagaaaa aatggaaaga ctctaagatc agagtattca ttggtggaaa gataaacaga
     4021 atagaccatg acagaagagc gatggctact ttactgagca agttcagaat cgatttttct
     4081 gacatcatgg ttctaggaga catcaatacc aaaccaaaga aagaaaacat tatagctttc
     4141 gaggaaatca ttgagccata cagacttcac gaagatgata aagagcaaga tatcgcagat
     4201 aaaatgaaag aagatgaacc ctggcgaata acagataatg aattggagct gtataagacc
     4261 aagacatacc ggcagatcag gttaaatgag ttattaaagg aacattcaag cacagctaac
     4321 attattgtga tgagtttacc ggtcgcacga aagggtgccg tttctagtgc tctctacatg
     4381 gcatggttag aagcactatc taaggatcta ccaccaatcc tactagttcg tgggaatcat
     4441 cagagtgtcc ttaccttcta ttcataatta attaagttta aacccgctga tcagcctcga
     4501 ctgtgccttc tagttgccag ccatctgttg tttgcccctc ccccgtgcct tccttgaccc
     4561 tggaaggtgc cactcccact gtcctttcct aataaaatga ggaaattgca tcgcattgtc
     4621 tgagtaggtg tcattctatt ctggggggtg gggtggggca ggacagcaag ggggaggatt
     4681 gggaagacaa tagcaggcat gctggggatg cggtgggctc tatggcttct gaggcggaaa
     4741 gaaccagctg gggctctagg gggtatcccc nnnnnnnnnn nnnnnnnnnn nnnnnnnnnn
     4801 nnnnnnnnnn nnnnnnnnnn nnnnnnnnnn nnnnnnnnnn nnnnnnnnnn nnnnnnnnnn
     4861 nnnnnnnnnn nnnnnnnnnn nnnnnnnnnn nnnncnnnnn nnnnnnnnnn nnnnnnnnnn
     4921 nnnnnnnnnn nnnnnnnnnn nnnnnnnnnn nnnnnnnnnn nnnnnnnnnn nnnnnnnnnn
     4981 nnnnnnannn nnnnnnnnnn nnnnnnnnnn nnnnnnnnnn nnnnnnnnnn nnnnnncctt
     5041 tgacgttgga gtccacgttc tttaatagtg gactcttgtt ccaaactgga acaacactca
     5101 accctatctc ggtctattct tttgatttat aagggatttt gccgatttcg gcctattggt
     5161 taaaaaatga gctgatttaa caaaaattta acgcgaatta attctgtgga atgtgtgtca
     5221 gttagggtgt ggaaagtccc caggctcccc agcaggcaga agtatgcaaa gcatgcatct
     5281 caattagtca gcaaccaggt gtggaaagtc cccaggctcc ccagcaggca gaagtatgca
     5341 aagcatgcat ctcaattagt cagcaaccat agtcccgccc ctaactccgc ccatcccgcc
     5401 cctaactccg cccagttccg cccattctcc gccccatggc tgactaattt tttttattta
     5461 tgcagaggcc gaggccgcct ctgcctctga gctattccag aagtagtgag gaggcttttt
     5521 tggaggccta ggcttttgca aaaagctccc gggagcttgt atatccattt tcggatctga
     5581 tcaagagaca ggatgaggat cgtttcgcat gattgaacaa gatggattgc acgcaggttc
     5641 tccggccgct tgggtggaga ggctattcgg ctatgactgg gcacaacaga caatcggctg
     5701 ctctgatgcc gccgtgttcc ggctgtcagc gcaggggcgc ccggttcttt ttgtcaagac
     5761 cgacctgtcc ggtgccctga atgaactgca ggacgaggca gcgcggctat cgtggctggc
     5821 cacgacgggc gttccttgcg cagctgtgct cgacgttgtc actgaagcgg gaagggactg
     5881 gctgctattg ggcgaagtgc cggggcagga tctcctgtca tctcaccttg ctcctgccga
     5941 gaaagtatcc atcatggctg atgcaatgcg gcggctgcat acgcttgatc cggctacctg
     6001 cccattcgac caccaagcga aacatcgcat cgagcgagca cgtactcgga tggaagccgg
     6061 tcttgtcgat caggatgatc tggacgaaga gcatcagggg ctcgcgccag ccgaactgtt
     6121 cgccaggctc aaggcgcgca tgcccgacgg cgaggatctc gtcgtgaccc atggcgatgc
     6181 ctgcttgccg aatatcatgg tggaaaatgg ccgcttttct ggattcatcg actgtggccg
     6241 gctgggtgtg gcggaccgct atcaggacat agcgttggct acccgtgata ttgctgaaga
     6301 gcttggcggc gaatgggctg accgcttcct cgtgctttac ggtatcgccg ctcccgattc
     6361 gcagcgcatc gccttctatc gccttcttga cgagttcttc tgagcgggac tctggggttc
     6421 gaaatgaccg accaagcgac gcccaacctg ccatcacgag atttcgattc caccgccgcc
     6481 ttctatgaaa ggttgggctt cggaatcgtt ttccgggacg ccggctggat gatcctccag
     6541 cgcggggatc tcatgctgga gttcttcgcc caccccaact tgtttattgc agcttataat
     6601 ggttacaaat aaagcaatag catcacaaat ttcacaaata aagcattttt ttcactgcat
     6661 tctagttgtg gtttgtccaa actcatcaat gtatcttatc atgtctgtat accgtcgacc
     6721 tctagctaga gcttggcgta atcatggtca tagctgtttc ctgtgtgaaa ttgttatccg
     6781 ctcacaattc cacacaacat acgagccgga agcataaagt gtaaagcctg gggtgcctaa
     6841 tgagtgagct aactcacatt aattgcgttg cgctcactgc ccgctttcca gtcgggaaac
     6901 ctgtcgtgcc agctgcatta atgaatcggc caacgcgcgg ggagaggcgg tttgcgtatt
     6961 gggcgctctt ccgcttcctc gctcactgac tcgctgcgct cggtcgttcg gctgcggcga
     7021 gcggtatcag ctcactcaaa ggcggtaata cggttatcca cagaatcagg ggataacgca
     7081 ggaaagaaca tgtgagcaaa aggccagcaa aaggccagga accgtaaaaa ggccgcgttg
     7141 ctggcgtttt tccataggct ccgcccccct gacgagcatc acaaaaatcg acgctcaagt
     7201 cagaggtggc gaaacccgac aggactataa agataccagg cgtttccccc tggaagctcc
     7261 ctcgtgcgct ctcctgttcc gaccctgccg cttaccggat acctgtccgc ctttctccct
     7321 tcgggaagcg tggcgctttc tcatagctca cgctgtaggt atctcagttc ggtgtaggtc
     7381 gttcgctcca agctgggctg tgtgcacgaa ccccccgttc agcccgaccg ctgcgcctta
     7441 tccggtaact atcgtcttga gtccaacccg gtaagacacg acttatcgcc actggcagca
     7501 gccactggta acaggattag cagagcgagg tatgtaggcg gtgctacaga gttcttgaag
     7561 tggtggccta actacggcta cactagaaga acagtatttg gtatctgcgc tctgctgaag
     7621 ccagttacct tcggaaaaag agttggtagc tcttgatccg gcaaacaaac caccgctggt
     7681 agcggttttt ttgtttgcaa gcagcagatt acgcgcagaa aaaaaggatc tcaagaagat
     7741 cctttgatct tttctacggg gtctgacgct cagtggaacg aaaactcacg ttaagggatt
     7801 ttggtcatga gattatcaaa aaggatcttc acctagatcc ttttaaatta aaaatgaagt
     7861 tttaaatcaa tctaaagtat atatgagtaa acttggtctg acagttacca atgcttaatc
     7921 agtgaggcac ctatctcagc gatctgtcta tttcgttcat ccatagttgc ctgactcccc
     7981 gtcgtgtaga taactacgat acgggagggc ttaccatctg gccccagtgc tgcaatgata
     8041 ccgcgagacc cacgctcacc ggctccagat ttatcagcaa taaaccagcc agccggaagg
     8101 gccgagcgca gaagtggtcc tgcaacttta tccgcctcca tccagtctat taattgttgc
     8161 cgggaagcta gagtaagtag ttcgccagtt aatagtttgc gcaacgttgt tgccattgct
     8221 acaggcatcg tggtgtcacg ctcgtcgttt ggtatggctt cattcagctc cggttcccaa
     8281 cgatcaaggc gagttacatg atcccccatg ttgtgcaaaa aagcggttag ctccttcggt
     8341 cctccgatcg ttgtcagaag taagttggcc gcagtgttat cactcatggt tatggcagca
     8401 ctgcataatt ctcttactgt catgccatcc gtaagatgct tttctgtgac tggtgagtac
     8461 tcaaccaagt cattctgaga atagtgtatg cggcgaccga gttgctcttg cccggcgtca
     8521 atacgggata ataccgcgcc acatagcaga actttaaaag tgctcatcat tggaaaacgt
     8581 tcttcggggc gaaaactctc aaggatctta ccgctgttga gatccagttc gatgtaaccc
     8641 actcgtgcac ccaactgatc ttcagcatct tttactttca ccagcgtttc tgggtgagca
     8701 aaaacaggaa ggcaaaatgc cgcaaaaaag ggaataaggg cgacacggaa atgttgaata
     8761 ctcatactct tcctttttca atattattga agcatttatc agggttattg tctcatgagc
     8821 ggatacatat ttgaatgtat ttagaaaaat aaacaaatag gggttccgcg cacatttccc
     8881 cgaaaagtgc cacctgacgt cgacggatcg ggagatctcc cgatccccta tggtgcactc
     8941 tcagtacaat ctgctctgat gccgcatagt taagccagta tctgctccct gcttgtgtgt
     9001 tggaggtcgc tgagtagtgc gcgagcaaaa tttaagctac aacaaggcaa ggcttgaccg
     9061 acaattgcat gaagaatctg cttagggtta ggcgttttgc gctgcttcgc gatgtacggg
     9121 ccagatatac gcgttgacat tgattattga ctagttatta atagtaatca attacggggt
     9181 cattagttca tagcccatat atggagttcc gcgttacata acttacggta aatggcccgc
     9241 ctggctgacc gcccaacgac ccccgcccat tgacgtcaat aatgacgtat gttcccatag
     9301 taacgccaat agggactttc cattgacgtc aatgggtgga gtatttacgg taaactgccc
     9361 acttggcagt acatcaagtg tatcatatgc caagtacgcc ccctattgac gtcaatgacg
     9421 gtaaatggcc cgcctggcat tatgcccagt acatgacctt atgggacttt cctacttggc
     9481 agtacatcta cgtattagtc atcgctatta ccatggtgat gcggttttgg cagtacatca
     9541 atgggcgtgg atagcggttt gactcacggg gatttccaag tctccacccc attgacgtca
     9601 atgggagttt gttttggcac caaaatcaac gggactttcc aaaatgtcgt aacaactccg
     9661 ccccattgac gcaaatgggc ggtaggcgtg tacggtggga ggtctatata agcagagctc
     9721 tctggctaac tagagaaccc actgcttact ggcttatcga aattaatacg actcactata
     9781 gggagaccca agctg
//
